Addgene plasmid #230738: AiP1914 - pAAV-AiE2417m-minBG-SYFP2-WPRE3-BGHpA
Purpose: AiE2417m is an enhancer sequence, designed to drive AAV-mediated transgene expression in specific populations of brain cells
Depositing lab: Allen Institute for Brain Science & Bosiljka Tasic. Depositing organization: Allen Institute. Publication: A suite of enhancer AAVs and transgenic mouse lines for genetic access to cortical cell types. Ben-Simon Y, Hooper M, Narayan S, Daigle TL, Dwivedi D, Way SW, Oster A, Stafford DA, Mich JK, Taormina MJ, Martinez RA, Opitz-Araya X, Roth JR, Alexander JR, Allen S, Amster A, Arbuckle J, Ayala A, Baker PM, Bakken TE, Barcelli T, Barta S, Bendrick J, Bertagnolli D, Bielstein C, Bishwakarma P, Bowlus J, Boyer G, Brouner K, Casian B, Casper T, Chakka AB, Chakrabarty R, Chance RK, Chavan S, Clark M, Colbert K, Collman F, Daniel S, Departee M, DiValentin P, Donadio N, Dotson N, Egdorf T, Fliss T, Gabitto M, Garcia J, Gary A, Gasperini M, Gloe J, Goldy J, Gore BB, Graybuck L, Greisman N, Haeseleer F, Halterman C, Haradon Z, Hastings SD, Helback O, Ho W, Hockemeyer D, Huang C, Huff S, Hunker A, Johansen N, Jones D, Juneau Z, Kalmbach B, Kannan M, Khem S, Kussick E, Kutsal R, Larsen R, Lee C, Lee AY, Leibly M, Lenz GH, Li S, Liang E, Lusk N, Madigan Z, Malloy J, Malone J, McCue R, Melchor J, Mollenkopf T, Moosman S, Morin E, Newman D, Ng L, Ngo K, Omstead V, Otto S, Oyama A, Pena N, Pham T, Phillips E, Pom CA, Potekhina L, Ransford S, Ray PL, Rette D, Reynoldson C, Rimorin C, Rocha D, Ruiz A, Sanchez REA, Sawyer L, Sedeno-Cortes A, Sevigny JP, Shapovalova N, Shepard N, Shulga L, Sigler AR, Siverts L, Soliman S, Somasundaram S, Staats B, Stewart K, Szelenyi E, Tieu M, Trader C, Tran A, van Velthoven CTJ, Walker M, Wang Y, Weed N, Wirthlin M, Wood T, Wynalda B, Yao Z, Zhou T, Ariza J, Dee N, Reding M, Ronellenfitch K, Mufti S, Sunkin SM, Smith KA, Esposito L, Waters J, Thyagarajan B, Yao S, Lein ES, Zeng H, Levi BP, Ngai J, Ting JT, Tasic B. Cell. 2025 May 16:S0092-8674(25)00513-6. doi: 10.1016/j.cell.2025.05.002. PubMed 40403729.
Backbone
  Vector backbone: pAAV2
  Vector type: AAV
Growth in bacteria
  Bacterial resistance: Ampicillin, 100 μg/mL
  Growth temperature: 37°C
  Growth strain: NEB Stable
  Copy number: High Copy
Gene/Insert
  Gene/Insert name: SYFP2
  Species: Synthetic
  Promoter: minBG
  Cloning method: Gibson Cloning
Terms and licenses: Academic/Nonprofit Terms; Industry Terms: Not Available to Industry
How to cite: AiP1914 - pAAV-AiE2417m-minBG-SYFP2-WPRE3-BGHpA was a gift from Allen Institute for Brain Science & Bosiljka Tasic (Addgene plasmid # 230738 ; http://n2t.net/addgene:230738 ; RRID:Addgene_230738)
