[The description below was written by a language model from this plasmid's Addgene catalogue record and pLannotate feature annotations shown in this document.]
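Description:
AiP1914 - pAAV-AiE2417m-minBG-SYFP2-WPRE3-BGHpA is an AAV transfer plasmid built on a pAAV2 backbone and intended for packaging recombinant adeno-associated virus that reports the activity of a candidate brain cell-type enhancer. In bacteria it is maintained as a high-copy plasmid through a ColE1/pUC-type origin and selected with ampicillin via the β-lactamase gene and its promoter. An f1 phage origin is also present. The short bom and rop matches in the feature table are backbone remnants rather than functional elements.

The expression cassette sits between AAV2 inverted terminal repeats, which provide the signals for genome replication and encapsidation. One ITR is annotated in full, while the other appears only as two short fragments, which may simply reflect the difficulty of sequencing and annotating these hairpin-forming repeats. Within the cassette, the AiE2417m enhancer is placed upstream of minBG, a minimal promoter with little activity of its own, so that transcription depends largely on the enhancer and expression is restricted to the cells in which it is active. Neither the enhancer nor the minimal promoter is annotated in the table; they presumably lie in the unannotated region upstream of the reporter, and the tiny GFP11 match there is most likely spurious. The reporter is SYFP2, a fast-maturing monomeric yellow fluorescent protein. It is followed by WPRE3, a shortened woodchuck post-transcriptional regulatory element (seen as two WPRE fragments) that boosts transcript expression while saving packaging space, and by the bovine growth hormone polyadenylation signal.

The construct is used to label specific brain cell populations by AAV delivery. The record does not state which populations AiE2417m targets.
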