Features (pLannotate 1.2.2; 15 found; start..end, strand, type, name):
    189..205     -  CDS            GFP11x7 (fragment): seven tandem copies of the 11th β-strand of superfolder GFP each GFP11 associates with GFP(1-10), consisting of the first 10 β-strands, to reconstitute fluorescent GFP (Kamiyama et al., 2016)
    499..1215    +  CDS            SYFP2: SYFP2 is a basic (constitutively fluorescent) yellow fluorescent protein published in 2006, derived from Aequorea victoria. It is reported to be a very rapidly-maturing monomer with moderate acid sensitivity.
   1255..1412    +  misc_feature   WPRE (fragment): woodchuck hepatitis virus posttranscriptional regulatory element
   1418..1498    +  misc_feature   WPRE (fragment): woodchuck hepatitis virus posttranscriptional regulatory element
   1515..1626    +  polyA_signal   bGH poly(A) signal: bovine growth hormone polyadenylation signal
   1744..1884    +  repeat_region  AAV2 ITR: inverted terminal repeat of adeno-associated virus serotype 2 inverted
   1889..1940    -  misc_feature   bom (fragment): basis of mobility region from pBR322
   1959..2414    +  rep_origin     f1 ori (sequence partly withheld): f1 bacteriophage origin of replication; arrow indicates direction of (+) strand synthesis
   2415..2464    -  misc_feature   bom (fragment): basis of mobility region from pBR322
   2566..2601    -  CDS            rop (fragment): Rop protein, which maintains plasmids at low copy number; rop
   2696..2800    +  promoter       AmpR promoter: bla
   2801..3661    +  CDS            AmpR: β-lactamase; bla; confers resistance to ampicillin, carbenicillin, and related antibiotics
   3832..4420    +  rep_origin     ori: high-copy-number ColE1/pMB1/pBR322/pUC origin of replication
   4493..4520    +  repeat_region  AAV2 ITR (fragment): inverted terminal repeat of adeno-associated virus serotype 2 inverted
   4549..4576    +  repeat_region  AAV2 ITR (fragment): inverted terminal repeat of adeno-associated virus serotype 2 inverted
>Addgene plasmid #230738 | AiP1914 - pAAV-AiE2417m-minBG-SYFP2-WPRE3-BGHpA | addgene full sequence | sequence record 466329 | Addgene NGS Result
CCACCCCATGAAAGGACTGTGCCATTTGCCAATGACACTCAGCACACAGCAGCCACAGCTTTGCTGCTTC
TGTCCCTACATTGGGACTCCCAGCTGGGACACATGGCAGACAGTGCAATCTGAGTGGTGTGAGGGACCTA
AAGTTATTGGTGTATGACAGCTTTCCCTTGAGATGGGAAACACACAGGCCTGTAATCCCAGCAGCTGAGA
GGCTGAAGCAGGAGGACCATGAGTTTGAGGCCAACCCGAGCTGTATAGTGACAGTCTGTCTCCAAAAGGG
CTAAGGGGGAACTGGAGACTGTTCGGTTCAGTGCAGGCCTTATAAGCCTGTAGGGCTGATTTTAATCTCT
TGGAACCTGTATAAAGAAATATGCATACTCTCAGCGCTAGCAAAAAACGGAGCTCGGGCTGGGCATAAAA
GTCAGGGCAGAGCCATCTATTGCTTACATTTGCTTCTGGGATCCAGATCTTTCGAAGCTAGCGCTACCGG
TCGCCACCATGGTGAGCAAGGGCGAGGAGCTGTTCACCGGGGTGGTGCCCATCCTGGTCGAGCTGGACGG
CGACGTAAACGGCCACAAGTTCAGCGTGTCCGGCGAGGGCGAGGGCGATGCCACCTACGGCAAGCTGACC
CTGAAGCTGATCTGCACCACCGGCAAGCTGCCCGTGCCCTGGCCCACCCTCGTGACCACCCTGGGCTACG
GCGTGCAGTGCTTCGCCCGCTACCCCGACCACATGAAGCAGCACGACTTCTTCAAGTCCGCCATGCCCGA
AGGCTACGTCCAGGAGCGCACCATCTTCTTCAAGGACGACGGCAACTACAAGACCCGCGCCGAGGTGAAG
TTCGAGGGCGACACCCTGGTGAACCGCATCGAGCTGAAGGGCATCGACTTCAAGGAGGACGGCAACATCC
TGGGGCACAAGCTGGAGTACAACTACAACAGCCACAACGTCTATATCACCGCCGACAAGCAGAAGAACGG
CATCAAGGCCAACTTCAAGATCCGCCACAACATCGAGGACGGCGGCGTGCAGCTCGCCGACCACTACCAG
CAGAACACCCCCATCGGCGACGGCCCCGTGCTGCTGCCCGACAACCACTACCTGAGCTACCAGTCCAAGC
TGAGCAAAGACCCCAACGAGAAGCGCGATCACATGGTCCTGCTGGAGTTCGTGACCGCCGCCGGGATCAC
TCTCGGCATGGACGAGCTGTACAAGTAAGTCGACGGCGCGCCGCGGCCGCGAATTCGATATCATAATCAA
CCTCTGGATTACAAAATTTGTGAAAGATTGACTGGTATTCTTAACTATGTTGCTCCTTTTACGCTATGTG
GATACGCTGCTTTAATGCCTTTGTATCATGCTATTGCTTCCCGTATGGCTTTCATTTTCTCCTCCTTGTA
TAAATCCTGGTTAGTTCTTGCCACGGCGGAACTCATCGCCGCCTGCCTTGCCCGCTGCTGGACAGGGGCT
CGGCTGTTGGGCACTGACAATTCCGTGGCTCGAGAGATCTTCGACTGTGCCTTCTAGTTGCCAGCCATCT
GTTGTTTGCCCCTCCCCCGTGCCTTCCTTGACCCTGGAAGGTGCCACTCCCACTGTCCTTTCCTAATAAA
ATGAGGAAATTGCATCGCATTGTCTGAGTAGGTGTCATTCTATTCTGGGGGGTGGGGTGGGGCAGGACAG
CAAGGGGGAGGATTGGGAAGACAATAGCAGGCATGAGATCTCACGTGCGGACCGAGCGGCCGCAGGAACC
CCTAGTGATGGAGTTGGCCACTCCCTCTCTGCGCGCTCGCTCGCTCACTGAGGCCGGGCGACCAAAGGTC
GCCCGACGCCCGGGCTTTGCCCGGGCGGCCTCAGTGAGCGAGCGAGCGCGCAGCTGCCTGCAGGGGCGCC
TGATGCGGTATTTTCTCCTTACGCATCTGTGCGGTATTTCACACCGCATA
[95 nt withheld, positions 1941-2035]
T
[46 nt withheld, positions 2037-2082]
C
[141 nt withheld, positions 2084-2224]
CCTTTGACGTTGGAGTCCACGTTCTTT
[37 nt withheld, positions 2252-2288]
ACTCTATCTCGGGCTATTCTTTTGATTTATAAGGGATTTTGCCGATTTCGGTCTATTGGTTAAAAAATGA
GCTGATTTAACAAAAATTTAACGCGAATTTTAACAAAATATTAACGTTTACAATTTTATGGTGCACTCTC
AGTACAATCTGCTCTGATGCCGCATAGTTAAGCCAGCCCCGACACCCGCCAACACCCGCTGACGCGCCCT
GACGGGCTTGTCTGCTCCCGGCATCCGCTTACAGACAAGCTGTGACCGTCTCCGGGAGCTGCATGTGTCA
GAGGTTTTCACCGTCATCACCGAAACGCGCGAGACGAAAGGGCCTCGTGATACGCCTATTTTTATAGGTT
AATGTCATGATAATAATGGTTTCTTAGACGTCAGGTGGCACTTTTCGGGGAAATGTGCGCGGAACCCCTA
TTTGTTTATTTTTCTAAATACATTCAAATATGTATCCGCTCATGAGACAATAACCCTGATAAATGCTTCA
ATAATATTGAAAAAGGAAGAGTATGAGTATTCAACATTTCCGTGTCGCCCTTATTCCCTTTTTTGCGGCA
TTTTGCCTTCCTGTTTTTGCTCACCCAGAAACGCTGGTGAAAGTAAAAGATGCTGAAGATCAGTTGGGTG
CACGAGTGGGTTACATCGAACTGGATCTCAACAGCGGTAAGATCCTTGAGAGTTTTCGCCCCGAAGAACG
TTTTCCAATGATGAGCACTTTTAAAGTTCTGCTATGTGGCGCGGTATTATCCCGTATTGACGCCGGGCAA
GAGCAACTCGGTCGCCGCATACACTATTCTCAGAATGACTTGGTTGAGTACTCACCAGTCACAGAAAAGC
ATCTTACGGATGGCATGACAGTAAGAGAATTATGCAGTGCTGCCATAACCATGAGTGATAACACTGCGGC
CAACTTACTTCTGACAACGATCGGAGGACCGAAGGAGCTAACCGCTTTTTTGCACAACATGGGGGATCAT
GTAACTCGCCTTGATCGTTGGGAACCGGAGCTGAATGAAGCCATACCAAACGACGAGCGTGACACCACGA
TGCCTGTAGCAATGGCAACAACGTTGCGCAAACTATTAACTGGCGAACTACTTACTCTAGCTTCCCGGCA
ACAATTAATAGACTGGATGGAGGCGGATAAAGTTGCAGGACCACTTCTGCGCTCGGCCCTTCCGGCTGGC
TGGTTTATTGCTGATAAATCTGGAGCCGGTGAGCGTGGGTCTCGCGGTATCATTGCAGCACTGGGGCCAG
ATGGTAAGCCCTCCCGTATCGTAGTTATCTACACGACGGGGAGTCAGGCAACTATGGATGAACGAAATAG
ACAGATCGCTGAGATAGGTGCCTCACTGATTAAGCATTGGTAACTGTCAGACCAAGTTTACTCATATATA
CTTTAGATTGATTTAAAACTTCATTTTTAATTTAAAAGGATCTAGGTGAAGATCCTTTTTGATAATCTCA
TGACCAAAATCCCTTAACGTGAGTTTTCGTTCCACTGAGCGTCAGACCCCGTAGAAAAGATCAAAGGATC
TTCTTGAGATCCTTTTTTTCTGCGCGTAATCTGCTGCTTGCAAACAAAAAAACCACCGCTACCAGCGGTG
GTTTGTTTGCCGGATCAAGAGCTACCAACTCTTTTTCCGAAGGTAACTGGCTTCAGCAGAGCGCAGATAC
CAAATACTGTTCTTCTAGTGTAGCCGTAGTTAGGCCACCACTTCAAGAACTCTGTAGCACCGCCTACATA
CCTCGCTCTGCTAATCCTGTTACCAGTGGCTGCTGCCAGTGGCGATAAGTCGTGTCTTACCGGGTTGGAC
TCAAGACGATAGTTACCGGATAAGGCGCAGCGGTCGGGCTGAACGGGGGGTTCGTGCACACAGCCCAGCT
TGGAGCGAACGACCTACACCGAACTGAGATACCTACAGCGTGAGCTATGAGAAAGCGCCACGCTTCCCGA
AGGGAGAAAGGCGGACAGGTATCCGGTAAGCGGCAGGGTCGGAACAGGAGAGCGCACGAGGGAGCTTCCA
GGGGGAAACGCCTGGTATCTTTATAGTCCTGTCGGGTTTCGCCACCTCTGACTTGAGCGTCGATTTTTGT
GATGCTCGTCAGGGGGGCGGAGCCTATGGAAAAACGCCAGCAACGCGGCCTTTTTACGGTTCCTGGCCTT
TTGCTGGCCTTTTGCTCACATGTCCTGCAGGCAGCTGCGCGCTCGCTCGCTCACTGAGGCCGCCCGGGCG
TCGGGCGACCTTTGGTCGCCCGGCCTCAGTGAGCGAGCGAGCGCGCAGAGAGGGAGTGGCCAACTCCATC
ACTAGGGGTTCCTGCGGCCGCAGCCAAGGCTTTACAGAAAGCAAGATCCAGGACTGGGGTTTGAACTGGG
ATTCTCTCTGATAGCTAACACTCTCACTTCTACCTGAATAACACAAATAATCCCAGGCAGGTCCAGTGTG
CAGCAAAGGCTGAACTGACACCAACGGAGCCCAGAGCACTTTAGCAATAAAGCTGTAAATGAAAAGAAAT
GCATTCAAGCTGTTAACCTTATAGAGATGGAAAATTAATTATCATAATAATGGCTTCCACACTTCTATCC
AATGCTGGCTTCTGGAGGCTCTACTGGAGACAGAATTCACTCTTGTGTTTATTTATTCACTCATCCCTTT
GGTGGCTCCCTGCAGCACCTGGTCTGTGTATGTCAGGAGTCAGGCTCACTGGGAAGGATGAGAAGGAGAA
GCAGACAAGATGCAGAGTGAAAAGGTGTTGCTACCACACAATGTCCTTTCCCAGCCTGTCATTCATTCTA
AACTACCAGTCCCTGAAACAAACTCAATGAGGCTCTAGACGGGCTTGTATACCCTCCGTCTAGACGGGTG
TCCAATTGAGCGCCATTATCCCTACAGACACGCCCTTCC
